Addgene plasmid #117831: pMEG_BB3_YL68N_AD
Purpose: (Empty Backbone) GoldenMOCS backbone for 3 TU in Y. lipolytica
Depositing lab: Michael Sauer. Depositing organization: Universitaet fur Bodenkultur Wien (BOKU-WIEN). Publication: Golden Gate based metabolic engineering strategy for wild-type strains of Yarrowia lipolytica. Egermeier M, Sauer M, Marx H. FEMS Microbiol Lett. 2019 Jan 29. pii: 5304171. doi: 10.1093/femsle/fnz022. PubMed 30698703.
Backbone
  Vector backbone: pMEG_BB3_YL68N_AD
  Backbone size (bp): 4193
  Vector type: Bacterial Expression, Yeast Expression
Growth in bacteria
  Bacterial resistance: Nourseothricin (clonNat), 50 μg/mL
  Growth temperature: 37°C
  Growth strain: DH5alpha
  Copy number: High Copy
Gene/Insert
  Gene/Insert name: None
Terms and licenses: Academic/Nonprofit Terms; Industry Terms: Not Available to Industry
Depositor comments: Contains 34 bp GoldenMOCS-Yali Linker AB
How to cite: pMEG_BB3_YL68N_AD was a gift from Michael Sauer (Addgene plasmid # 117831 ; http://n2t.net/addgene:117831 ; RRID:Addgene_117831)
