[The description below was written by a language model from this plasmid's Addgene catalogue record and pLannotate feature annotations shown in this document.]
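Description:
pMEG_BB3_YL68N_AD is an empty level-3 backbone ("BB3") from the GoldenMOCS Golden Gate modular cloning system, adapted for metabolic engineering of the yeast Yarrowia lipolytica. It is catalogued as a bacterial and yeast expression vector of roughly 4.2 kb and is intended to receive up to three transcription units assembled from lower-level GoldenMOCS plasmids. The "AD" in the name appears to refer to the fusion sites flanking the assembly position, though the record does not spell this out. No gene or insert is present. According to the depositor, the cloning position is currently occupied by a 34 bp GoldenMOCS-Yali linker, described as Linker AB.

The annotated features cover only about the first 1.9 kb of the sequenced plasmid. They comprise a high-copy ColE1/pUC-type origin for propagation in E. coli and a single selection cassette in which the Ashbya gossypii TEF promoter and TEF terminator flank the Streptomyces noursei nat1 nourseothricin acetyltransferase gene, which the annotation tool scores as a fragment. Nourseothricin is the listed bacterial selection, so this one cassette evidently serves as the marker in E. coli as well as providing a dominant drug marker in yeast. A dominant marker avoids the need for auxotrophic host strains, which fits the associated work on engineering wild-type Y. lipolytica isolates.

The remaining 2.3 kb or so carries no annotations. It presumably holds the linker, the Golden Gate fusion sites and whatever Yarrowia-specific elements allow maintenance or genomic integration, but the record does not identify these, nor does it explain the "YL68" designation.
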