Features (pLannotate 1.2.2; 4 found; start..end, strand, type, name):
     62..650     -  rep_origin     ori: high-copy-number ColE1/pMB1/pBR322/pUC origin of replication
    761..1104    +  promoter       TEF promoter: Ashbya gossypii TEF promoter
   1111..1675    +  CDS            NrsR (fragment): nourseothricin acetyltransferase; Streptomyces noursei nat1; confers resistance to nourseothricin
   1683..1880    +  terminator     TEF terminator: Ashbya gossypii TEF terminator
>Addgene plasmid #117831 | pMEG_BB3_YL68N_AD | addgene full sequence | sequence record 234499 | Addgene NGS Result
CGCTGTGAGCAAAAGGCCAGCAAAAGGCCAGGAACCGTAAAAAGGCCGCGTTGCTGGCGTTTTTCCATAG
GCTCCGCCCCCCTGACGAGCATCACAAAAATCGACGCTCAAGTCAGAGGTGGCGAAACCCGACAGGACTA
TAAAGATACCAGGCGTTTCCCCCTGGAAGCTCCCTCGTGCGCTCTCCTGTTCCGACCCTGCCGCTTACCG
GATACCTGTCCGCCTTTCTCCCTTCGGGAAGCGTGGCGCTTTCTCATAGCTCACGCTGTAGGTATCTCAG
TTCGGTGTAGGTCGTTCGCTCCAAGCTGGGCTGTGTGCACGAACCCCCCGTTCAGCCCGACCGCTGCGCC
TTATCCGGTAACTATCGTCTTGAGTCCAACCCGGTAAGACACGACTTATCGCCACTGGCAGCAGCCACTG
GTAACAGGATTAGCAGAGCGAGGTATGTAGGCGGTGCTACAGAGTTCTTGAAGTGGTGGCCTAACTACGG
CTACACTAGAAGAACAGTATTTGGTATCTGCGCTCTGCTGAAGCCAGTTACCTTCGGAAAAAGAGTTGGT
AGCTCTTGATCCGGCAAACAAACCACCGCTGGTAGCGGTGGTTTTTTTGTTTGCAAGCAGCAGATTACGC
GCAGAAAAAAAGGATCTCAAGAAGATCCTTTGATCTTTTCTACGGGGTGGAGCGCAAAAAACCCCGCCCC
TGACAGGGCGGGGTTTTTTCGCGATCGGAGACCGGATCCCTCGAGGGTCTCCAGCTCATGGACATGGAGG
CCCAGAATACCCTCCTTGACAGTCTTGACGTGCGCAGCTCAGGGGCATGATGTGACTGTCGCCCGTACAT
TTAGCCCATACATCCCCATGTATAATCATTTGCATCCATACATTTTGATGGCCGCACGGCGCGAAGCAAA
AATTACGGCTCCTCGCTGCAGACCTGCGAGCAGGGAAACGCTCCCCTCACAGACGCGTTGAATTGTCCCC
ACGCCGCGCCCCTGTAGAGAAATATAAAAGGTTAGGATTTGCCACTGAGGTTCTTCTTTCATATACTTCC
TTTTAAAATCTTGCTAGGATACAGTTCTCACATCACATCCGAACATAAACAACCATGGGTACCACTCTTG
ACGACACGGCTTACCGGTACCGCACCAGTGTCCCGGGGGACGCCGAGGCCATCGAGGCACTGGATGGGTC
CTTCACCACCGACACCGTTTTTCGCGTCACCGCCACCGGGGACGGCTTCACCCTGCGGGAGGTGCCGGTG
GACCCGCCCCTGACCAAGGTGTTCCCCGACGACGAATCGGACGACGAATCGGACGACGGGGAGGACGGCG
ACCCGGACTCCCGGACGTTCGTCGCGTACGGGGACGACGGCGACCTGGCGGGCTTCGTGGTCGTCTCGTA
CTCCGGCTGGAACCGCCGGCTGACCGTCGAGGACATCGAGGTCGCCCCGGAGCACCGGGGGCACGGGGTC
GGGCGCGCGTTGATGGGGCTCGCGACGGAGTTCGCCCGCGAGCGGGGCGCCGGGCACCTCTGGCTGGAGG
TCACCAACGTCAACGCACCGGCGATCCACGCGTACCGGCGGATGGGGTTCACCCTCTGCGGCCTGGACAC
CGCCCTGTACGACGGCACCGCCTCGGACGGCGAGCAGGCGCTCTACATGAGCATGCCCTGCCCCTAATCA
GTACTGACAATAAAAAGATTCTTGTTTTCAAGAACTTGTCATTTGTATAGTTTTTTTATATTGTAGTTGT
TCTATTTTAATCAAATGTTAGCGTGATTTATATTTTTTTTCGCCTCGACATCATCTGCCCAGATGCGAAG
TTAAGTGCGCAGAAAGTAATATCATGCGTCAATCGTATGTGAATGCTGGTCGCTATACTGGCTTGGATCC
GAATTTTCAGAACCTAATTTATCTGTTACCCGGCCTGTGGCTCGCACAGCTTAAAAATGGTCAAACTTTC
CCCTTCTTGTCTTTTTTTCCTCACATTCATCAGGTTCTTGTCTTGATCTTTCAAGTGAGTATTAATTACC
GACCTTGGTTCTTCATTGGGAGAGCATTGGAAGCCGTGGTGCAGCAACCACAAAACGGTTCTTCCCCTTC
GATACCTTCTTGCCTGCCTTTCAATACAAGTCGGCTCGATTAGCGGTGGTCGCCCCCGCCAGCGGAGAAC
ATGGAACTAACCCAGAATGAGAGCTAAGTGGAGAAAGAAGAGAGTCAGACGACTCAAGCGAAAGCGCCGC
AAGGTCCGAGCTCGATCCAAATAAGCGGTTTTTAACGGAGATTTAACACTAAATCGAAGAACTTTTCCCG
TTTCATTTGCGAATGAGCTCGTTAACAAAATCCCCCAGTTTTTTTATCCAGCTGTAAGGATTGACATTAG
TAATGAATTATTGTTTGGTATATTTAAATCTGTAGTTCCTTTCTGTCCGTGTCGGCAACTGTTGTACTCG
TGATTTACTTGTATTGACGAATACTTACTGTAGCGCACTCTGCTGCTACTGGTCGTAAGGATGTGCTATT
TCGGTGTATGGTGGGTTTTTTGGGGGTCGGAACCGATGACTGTTACACGGGCACGGCTCGTTGTGTACAC
GCACAGAGCTCTTGCGAGTCATGTTGTAGCTAGCTCGTCGTGTTCAGGAACTGTTCGATGGTTCGGAGAG
AGTCGCCGCCCAGAACATACGCGCACCGATGTCAGCAGACAGCCTTATTACAAGTACAGTATGTACATAC
TACTGTATATTCAAGCAAGTATATCCGTGGGTGCGGGTGATTTGGATCTAAGGTTCGTACTCAACACTCA
CGAGCAGCTTGCCTATGTTACATCCTTTTATCAGACATAACATAATTGGAGTTTACTTACACACGGGGTG
TACCTGTATGAGCACCACCTACAATTGTAGCACTGGTACTTGTACAAAGAATTTATTCGTACGAATCACA
GGTACGGCCGCCCTCACCGAACCAGCGAATACCTCAGCGGTCCCCTGCAGTGACTCAACAAAGCGATATG
AACATCTTGCGATGGTATCCTGCTGATAGTTTTTACTGTACAAACACCTGTGTAGCTCCTTCTAGCATTT
TTAAGTTATTCACACCTCAAGGCGAGGGATAAATTAAATAAATTCCAAAAGCGAAGATCGAGAAACTAAA
TTAAAATTCCAAAAACGAAGTTGGAACACAACCCCCCGAAAAAAAACAACAAACAAAAAACCCAACAAAA
TAAACAAAAACAAAATAAATATATAACTACCAGTATCTGACTAAAAGTTCAAATACTCGTACTTACAACA
AATAGAAATGAGCCGGCCAAAATTCTGCAGAAAAAAATTTCAAACAAGTACTGGTATAATTAAATTAAAA
AACACATCAAAGTATCATAACGTTAGTTATTTTATTTTATTTAATAAAAGAAAACAACAAAATGGGCTCA
AAACTTTCAACTTATACGATACATACCAAATAACAATTTAGTATTTATCTAAGTGCTTTTCGTAGATAAT
GGAATACAAATGGATATCCAGAGTATACACATGGATAGTATACACTGACACGACAATTCTGTATCTCTTT
ATGTTAACTACTGTGAGGCGTTAAATAGAGCTTGATATATAAAATGTTACATTTCACAGTCTGAACTTTT
GCAGATTACCTAATTTGGTAAGATATTAATTATGAACTGAAAGTTGATGGCATCCCTAAATTTGATGAAA
GATGAAATTGTAAATGAGGTGGTAAAAGAGCTACAGTCGTTTTGTTTTGAGATACCATCATCTCTAACGA
AATATCTATTAAAAATCTCAGTGTGATCATGAGTCATTGCCACCCTGGAAAATGTCATCATGGCTGATAT
TTCTAACTGTTTACTTGAGATAAATATATATTTACAAGAACTTCCCTTGAAATTAATTTAGATATAAAAT
GTTTGCGGGCAAGTTACTACGAGGAATAAATTATATCTGTTGACTAGAAGTTATGAACATTCAGTATATA
TGCACATATAATAACCAACTTCGAATTTTCCAAATTAGGAAGTAAATTGTTATAATGAAACATACTTTTA
GGTTTTTATATATTATAATGGAATACGTCTCCATTATTTTCGCCATCTAATTTATTTAATAAAAAAGTTT
AGATAGATGATCTAATTTTATATATTAAAATAGATGGTGAGAGAAAAAAAAATGGCTTGCATATATATAT
ATATATACAGATCC
